Addgene plasmid #223739: pETDuet1_FUNDC1(1-50aa)-THROMBIN-GST (Y18A/L21A; deltaLIR)
Purpose: Expression of recombinant protein for purification
Depositing lab: Sascha Martens. Depositing organization: University of Vienna. Publication: Reconstitution of BNIP3/NIX-mitophagy initiation reveals hierarchical flexibility of the autophagy machinery. Adriaenssens E, Schaar S, Cook ASI, Stuke JFM, Sawa-Makarska J, Nguyen TN, Ren X, Schuschnig M, Romanov J, Khuu G, Uoselis L, Lazarou M, Hummer G, Hurley JH, Martens S. Nat Cell Biol. 2025 Jul 25. doi: 10.1038/s41556-025-01712-y. PubMed 40715440.
Backbone
  Vector backbone: pET-Duet-1
  Vector type: Bacterial Expression
Growth in bacteria
  Bacterial resistance: Ampicillin, 100 μg/mL
  Growth temperature: 37°C
  Growth strain: DH5alpha
  Copy number: Unknown
Gene/Insert
  Gene/Insert name: FUNDC1 soluble part, mutant
  Species: H. sapiens (human)
  Mutation: Y18A/L21A; deletion of LIR
  Entrez Gene: FUNDC1 (a.k.a. RP4-551E13.3)
  Tag / fusion protein: Thrombin cleavage-GST (C terminal on insert)
  Cloning method: Gibson Cloning
Terms and licenses: Academic/Nonprofit Terms; Industry Terms: Not Available to Industry
Depositor comments: Internal #: SMc1941 . Please visit https://doi.org/10.1101/2024.08.28.609967 for bioRxiv preprint.
How to cite: pETDuet1_FUNDC1(1-50aa)-THROMBIN-GST (Y18A/L21A; deltaLIR) was a gift from Sascha Martens (Addgene plasmid # 223739 ; http://n2t.net/addgene:223739 ; RRID:Addgene_223739)
