[The description below was written by a language model from this plasmid's Addgene catalogue record and pLannotate feature annotations shown in this document.]
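Description:
pETDuet1_FUNDC1(1-50aa)-THROMBIN-GST (Y18A/L21A; deltaLIR) is a bacterial expression plasmid built on the pET-Duet-1 backbone for producing a recombinant protein in E. coli for purification. It replicates from a ColE1/pBR322-type origin accompanied by the rop gene and bom region, which keep copy number moderate, and also carries an f1 phage origin. Selection is by ampicillin through the β-lactamase gene. A lacI cassette on the backbone supplies lac repressor. Short tetracycline-resistance fragments in the annotation are non-functional backbone remnants.

The Duet backbone provides two T7 promoter/lac operator units. In the feature table, the first unit (T7 promoter spanning the sequence origin, lac operator, T7 gene 10 ribosome binding site) has no annotated coding sequence after it, and the insert lies downstream of the second T7 promoter/lac operator. The insert encodes the soluble N-terminal portion of human FUNDC1, residues 1–50, a mitophagy receptor. This is followed by a thrombin cleavage site and a C-terminal Schistosoma japonicum GST, and transcription ends at the T7 terminator. The S-tag fragment annotated after GST comes from the backbone, and the record does not indicate whether it is translated. The FUNDC1 fragment carries the Y18A/L21A substitutions, which disrupt the LC3-interacting region (LIR).

Expression requires a host supplying T7 RNA polymerase and is inducible with IPTG. The GST moiety allows glutathione affinity capture, and thrombin can release the FUNDC1 peptide. As a LIR-deficient variant, it is suited to serve as a binding-defective control in in vitro reconstitution of mitophagy initiation, the subject of the associated publication.
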