Features (pLannotate 1.2.2; 22 found; start..end, strand, type, name):
      3..27      +  protein_bind   lac operator: The lac repressor binds to the lac operator to inhibit transcription in E. coli. This inhibition can be relieved by adding lactose or isopropyl-β-D-thiogalactopyranoside (IPTG). lac repressor encoded by lacI
     42..64      +  RBS            RBS: efficient ribosome binding site from bacteriophage T7 gene 10 (Olins and Rangwala, 1989)
    214..232     +  promoter       T7 promoter: promoter for bacteriophage T7 RNA polymerase
    233..257     +  protein_bind   lac operator: The lac repressor binds to the lac operator to inhibit transcription in E. coli. This inhibition can be relieved by adding lactose or isopropyl-β-D-thiogalactopyranoside (IPTG). lac repressor encoded by lacI
    300..470     +  CDS            FUNDC1 (fragment): FUND1_HUMAN - Experimental evidence at protein level: Swiss-Prot protein existence level 1. Acts as an activator of hypoxia-induced mitophagy, an important mechanism for mitochondrial quality control. From Homo sapiens (Human).
    480..1132    +  CDS            GST (fragment): glutathione S-transferase from Schistosoma japonicum
   1146..1187    +  CDS            S-Tag (fragment): affinity and epitope tag derived from pancreatic ribonuclease A
   1217..1234    +  CDS            SET1 (fragment): solubility-enhancement tag derived from T7 phage gene 10B
   1242..1289    +  terminator     T7 terminator: transcription terminator for bacteriophage T7 RNA polymerase
   1326..1781    +  rep_origin     f1 ori (sequence partly withheld): f1 bacteriophage origin of replication; arrow indicates direction of (+) strand synthesis
   1896..2756    -  CDS            AmpR: β-lactamase; bla; confers resistance to ampicillin, carbenicillin, and related antibiotics
   2757..2849    -  promoter       AmpR promoter: bla
   2930..3518    +  rep_origin     ori: high-copy-number ColE1/pMB1/pBR322/pUC origin of replication
   3704..3843    -  misc_feature   bom: basis of mobility region from pBR322
   3945..4136    -  CDS            rop: Rop protein, which maintains plasmids at low copy number; rop
   4153..4533    +  CDS            YPB1_ECOLX: Protein predicted: Swiss-Prot protein existence level 4. From Escherichia coli.
   4595..4659    -  CDS            TcR (fragment): tetracycline efflux protein; tet; confers resistance to tetracycline
   4674..4695    -  protein_bind   CAP binding site: CAP binding activates transcription in the presence of cAMP. E. coli catabolite activator protein
   4708..5790    -  CDS            lacI: lac repressor; lacI; The lac repressor binds to the lac operator to inhibit transcription in E. coli. This inhibition can be relieved by adding lactose or isopropyl-β-D-thiogalactopyranoside (IPTG).
   5791..5868    -  promoter       lacI promoter: lacI
   5876..6155    -  CDS            TcR (fragment): tetracycline efflux protein; tet; confers resistance to tetracycline
   6181..2       +  promoter       T7 promoter (across the origin): promoter for bacteriophage T7 RNA polymerase
>Addgene plasmid #223739 | pETDuet1_FUNDC1(1-50aa)-THROMBIN-GST (Y18A/L21A; deltaLIR) | addgene full sequence | sequence record 447583 | Addgene NGS Result
GGGGAATTGTGAGCGGATAACAATTCCCCTCTAGAAATAATTTTGTTTAACTTTAAGAAGGAGATATACC
ATGGGCAGCAGCCATCACCATCATCACCACAGCCAGGATCCGAATTCGAGCTCGGCGCGCCTGCAGGTCG
ACAAGCTTGCGGCCGCATAATGCTTAAGTCGAACAGAAAGTAATCGTATTGTACACGGCCGCATAATCGA
AATTAATACGACTCACTATAGGGGAATTGTGAGCGGATAACAATTCCCCATCTTAGTATATTAGTTAAGT
ATAAGAAGGAGATATACATATGGCGACCCGGAACCCCCCTCCCCAAGACTATGAAAGTGATGACGACTCT
GCTGAAGTGGCGGATTTAACTGAGTATGCAAGAAGACACCAGTGGTGGAATCGAGTGTTTGGCCACAGTT
CGGGACCTATGGTAGAAAAATACTCAGTAGGATCACTGGTTCCGCGTGGATCCGGCGGATCCCCTATACT
AGGTTATTGGAAAATTAAGGGCCTTGTGCAACCCACTCGACTTCTTTTGGAATATCTTGAAGAAAAATAT
GAAGAGCATTTGTATGAGCGCGATGAAGGTGATAAATGGCGAAACAAAAAGTTTGAATTGGGTTTGGAGT
TTCCCAATCTTCCTTATTATATTGATGGTGATGTTAAATTAACACAGTCTATGGCCATCATACGTTATAT
AGCTGACAAGCACAACATGTTGGGTGGTTGTCCAAAAGAGCGTGCAGAGATTTCAATGCTTGAAGGAGCG
GTTTTGGATATTAGATACGGTGTTTCGAGAATTGCATATAGTAAAGACTTTGAAACTCTCAAAGTTGATT
TTCTTAGCAAGCTACCTGAAATGCTGAAAATGTTCGAAGATCGTTTATGTCATAAAACATATTTAAATGG
TGATCATGTAACCCATCCTGACTTCATGTTGTATGACGCTCTTGATGTTGTTTTATACATGGACCCAATG
TGCCTGGATGCGTTCCCAAAATTAGTTTGTTTTAAAAAACGTATTGAAGCTATCCCACAAATTGATAAGT
ACTTGAAATCCAGCAAGTATATAGCATGGCCTTTGCAGGGCTGGCAAGCCACGTTTGGTGGTGGCGACCA
TCCTCCAAAATAGCTCGAGTCTGGTAAAGAAACCGCTGCTGCGAAATTTGAACGCCAGCACATGGACTCG
TCTACTAGCGCAGCTTAATTAACCTAGGCTGCTGCCACCGCTGAGCAATAACTAGCATAACCCCTTGGGG
CCTCTAAACGGGTCTTGAGGGGTTTTTTGCTGAAAGGAGGAACTATATCCGGATTGGCGAATGGG
[124 nt withheld, positions 1326-1449]
C
[91 nt withheld, positions 1451-1541]
A
[49 nt withheld, positions 1543-1591]
CCTTTGACGTTGGAGTCCACGTTCTTT
[37 nt withheld, positions 1619-1655]
ACCCTATCTCGGTCTATTCTTTTGATTTATAAGGGATTTTGCCGATTTCGGCCTATTGGTTAAAAAATGA
GCTGATTTAACAAAAATTTAACGCGAATTTTAACAAAATATTAACGTTTACAATTTCTGGCGGCACGATG
GCATGAGATTATCAAAAAGGATCTTCACCTAGATCCTTTTAAATTAAAAATGAAGTTTTAAATCAATCTA
AAGTATATATGAGTAAACTTGGTCTGACAGTTACCAATGCTTAATCAGTGAGGCACCTATCTCAGCGATC
TGTCTATTTCGTTCATCCATAGTTGCCTGACTCCCCGTCGTGTAGATAACTACGATACGGGAGGGCTTAC
CATCTGGCCCCAGTGCTGCAATGATACCGCGAGACCCACGCTCACCGGCTCCAGATTTATCAGCAATAAA
CCAGCCAGCCGGAAGGGCCGAGCGCAGAAGTGGTCCTGCAACTTTATCCGCCTCCATCCAGTCTATTAAT
TGTTGCCGGGAAGCTAGAGTAAGTAGTTCGCCAGTTAATAGTTTGCGCAACGTTGTTGCCATTGCTACAG
GCATCGTGGTGTCACGCTCGTCGTTTGGTATGGCTTCATTCAGCTCCGGTTCCCAACGATCAAGGCGAGT
TACATGATCCCCCATGTTGTGCAAAAAAGCGGTTAGCTCCTTCGGTCCTCCGATCGTTGTCAGAAGTAAG
TTGGCCGCAGTGTTATCACTCATGGTTATGGCAGCACTGCATAATTCTCTTACTGTCATGCCATCCGTAA
GATGCTTTTCTGTGACTGGTGAGTACTCAACCAAGTCATTCTGAGAATAGTGTATGCGGCGACCGAGTTG
CTCTTGCCCGGCGTCAATACGGGATAATACCGCGCCACATAGCAGAACTTTAAAAGTGCTCATCATTGGA
AAACGTTCTTCGGGGCGAAAACTCTCAAGGATCTTACCGCTGTTGAGATCCAGTTCGATGTAACCCACTC
GTGCACCCAACTGATCTTCAGCATCTTTTACTTTCACCAGCGTTTCTGGGTGAGCAAAAACAGGAAGGCA
AAATGCCGCAAAAAAGGGAATAAGGGCGACACGGAAATGTTGAATACTCATACTCTTCCTTTTTCAATCA
TGATTGAAGCATTTATCAGGGTTATTGTCTCATGAGCGGATACATATTTGAATGTATTTAGAAAAATAAA
CAAATAGGTCATGACCAAAATCCCTTAACGTGAGTTTTCGTTCCACTGAGCGTCAGACCCCGTAGAAAAG
ATCAAAGGATCTTCTTGAGATCCTTTTTTTCTGCGCGTAATCTGCTGCTTGCAAACAAAAAAACCACCGC
TACCAGCGGTGGTTTGTTTGCCGGATCAAGAGCTACCAACTCTTTTTCCGAAGGTAACTGGCTTCAGCAG
AGCGCAGATACCAAATACTGTCCTTCTAGTGTAGCCGTAGTTAGGCCACCACTTCAAGAACTCTGTAGCA
CCGCCTACATACCTCGCTCTGCTAATCCTGTTACCAGTGGCTGCTGCCAGTGGCGATAAGTCGTGTCTTA
CCGGGTTGGACTCAAGACGATAGTTACCGGATAAGGCGCAGCGGTCGGGCTGAACGGGGGGTTCGTGCAC
ACAGCCCAGCTTGGAGCGAACGACCTACACCGAACTGAGATACCTACAGCGTGAGCTATGAGAAAGCGCC
ACGCTTCCCGAAGGGAGAAAGGCGGACAGGTATCCGGTAAGCGGCAGGGTCGGAACAGGAGAGCGCACGA
GGGAGCTTCCAGGGGGAAACGCCTGGTATCTTTATAGTCCTGTCGGGTTTCGCCACCTCTGACTTGAGCG
TCGATTTTTGTGATGCTCGTCAGGGGGGCGGAGCCTATGGAAAAACGCCAGCAACGCGGCCTTTTTACGG
TTCCTGGCCTTTTGCTGGCCTTTTGCTCACATGTTCTTTCCTGCGTTATCCCCTGATTCTGTGGATAACC
GTATTACCGCCTTTGAGTGAGCTGATACCGCTCGCCGCAGCCGAACGACCGAGCGCAGCGAGTCAGTGAG
CGAGGAAGCGGAAGAGCGCCTGATGCGGTATTTTCTCCTTACGCATCTGTGCGGTATTTCACACCGCAAT
GGTGCACTCTCAGTACAATCTGCTCTGATGCCGCATAGTTAAGCCAGTATACACTCCGCTATCGCTACGT
GACTGGGTCATGGCTGCGCCCCGACACCCGCCAACACCCGCTGACGCGCCCTGACGGGCTTGTCTGCTCC
CGGCATCCGCTTACAGACAAGCTGTGACCGTCTCCGGGAGCTGCATGTGTCAGAGGTTTTCACCGTCATC
ACCGAAACGCGCGAGGCAGCTGCGGTAAAGCTCATCAGCGTGGTCGTGAAGCGATTCACAGATGTCTGCC
TGTTCATCCGCGTCCAGCTCGTTGAGTTTCTCCAGAAGCGTTAATGTCTGGCTTCTGATAAAGCGGGCCA
TGTTAAGGGCGGTTTTTTCCTGTTTGGTCACTGATGCCTCCGTGTAAGGGGGATTTCTGTTCATGGGGGT
AATGATACCGATGAAACGAGAGAGGATGCTCACGATACGGGTTACTGATGATGAACATGCCCGGTTACTG
GAACGTTGTGAGGGTAAACAACTGGCGGTATGGATGCGGCGGGACCAGAGAAAAATCACTCAGGGTCAAT
GCCAGCGCTTCGTTAATACAGATGTAGGTGTTCCACAGGGTAGCCAGCAGCATCCTGCGATGCAGATCCG
GAACATAATGGTGCAGGGCGCTGACTTCCGCGTTTCCAGACTTTACGAAACACGGAAACCGAAGACCATT
CATGTTGTTGCTCAGGTCGCAGACGTTTTGCAGCAGCAGTCGCTTCACGTTCGCTCGCGTATCGGTGATT
CATTCTGCTAACCAGTAAGGCAACCCCGCCAGCCTAGCCGGGTCCTCAACGACAGGAGCACGATCATGCT
AGTCATGCCCCGCGCCCACCGGAAGGAGCTGACTGGGTTGAAGGCTCTCAAGGGCATCGGTCGAGATCCC
GGTGCCTAATGAGTGAGCTAACTTACATTAATTGCGTTGCGCTCACTGCCCGCTTTCCAGTCGGGAAACC
TGTCGTGCCAGCTGCATTAATGAATCGGCCAACGCGCGGGGAGAGGCGGTTTGCGTATTGGGCGCCAGGG
TGGTTTTTCTTTTCACCAGTGAGACGGGCAACAGCTGATTGCCCTTCACCGCCTGGCCCTGAGAGAGTTG
CAGCAAGCGGTCCACGCTGGTTTGCCCCAGCAGGCGAAAATCCTGTTTGATGGTGGTTAACGGCGGGATA
TAACATGAGCTGTCTTCGGTATCGTCGTATCCCACTACCGAGATGTCCGCACCAACGCGCAGCCCGGACT
CGGTAATGGCGCGCATTGCGCCCAGCGCCATCTGATCGTTGGCAACCAGCATCGCAGTGGGAACGATGCC
CTCATTCAGCATTTGCATGGTTTGTTGAAAACCGGACATGGCACTCCAGTCGCCTTCCCGTTCCGCTATC
GGCTGAATTTGATTGCGAGTGAGATATTTATGCCAGCCAGCCAGACGCAGACGCGCCGAGACAGAACTTA
ATGGGCCCGCTAACAGCGCGATTTGCTGGTGACCCAATGCGACCAGATGCTCCACGCCCAGTCGCGTACC
GTCTTCATGGGAGAAAATAATACTGTTGATGGGTGTCTGGTCAGAGACATCAAGAAATAACGCCGGAACA
TTAGTGCAGGCAGCTTCCACAGCAATGGCATCCTGGTCATCCAGCGGATAGTTAATGATCAGCCCACTGA
CGCGTTGCGCGAGAAGATTGTGCACCGCCGCTTTACAGGCTTCGACGCCGCTTCGTTCTACCATCGACAC
CACCACGCTGGCACCCAGTTGATCGGCGCGAGATTTAATCGCCGCGACAATTTGCGACGGCGCGTGCAGG
GCCAGACTGGAGGTGGCAACGCCAATCAGCAACGACTGTTTGCCCGCCAGTTGTTGTGCCACGCGGTTGG
GAATGTAATTCAGCTCCGCCATCGCCGCTTCCACTTTTTCCCGCGTTTTCGCAGAAACGTGGCTGGCCTG
GTTCACCACGCGGGAAACGGTCTGATAAGAGACACCGGCATACTCTGCGACATCGTATAACGTTACTGGT
TTCACATTCACCACCCTGAATTGACTCTCTTCCGGGCGCTATCATGCCATACCGCGAAAGGTTTTGCGCC
ATTCGATGGTGTCCGGGATCTCGACGCTCTCCCTTATGCGACTCCTGCATTAGGAAGCAGCCCAGTAGTA
GGTTGAGGCCGTTGAGCACCGCCGCCGCAAGGAATGGTGCATGCAAGGAGATGGCGCCCAACAGTCCCCC
GGCCACGGGGCCTGCCACCATACCCACGCCGAAACAAGCGCTCATGAGCCCGAAGTGGCGAGCCCGATCT
TCCCCATCGGTGATGTCGGCGATATAGGCGCCAGCAACCGCACCTGTGGCGCCGGTGATGCCGGCCACGA
TGCGTCCGGCGTAGAGGATCGAGATCGATCTCGATCCCGCGAAATTAATACGACTCACTATA
